Addgene plasmid #198857: pGL3-MTS-ND4-W24-R17-G1333N-UGI-Puro
Purpose: Employ DdCBE-mediated mtDNA editing to ablate mtProtein(ND4) by swapping Trp codon TGA with stop codon TAA in C6 cells
Depositing lab: Bin Shen. Depositing organization: Nanjing Medical University. Publication: A conditional knockout rat resource of mitochondrial protein-coding genes via a DdCBE-induced premature stop codon. Tan L, Qi X, Kong W, Jin J, Lu D, Zhang X, Wang Y, Wang S, Dong W, Shi X, Chen W, Wang J, Li K, Xie Y, Gao L, Guan F, Gao K, Li C, Wang C, Hu Z, Zhang L, Guo X, Shen B, Ma Y. Sci Adv. 2023 Apr 14;9(15):eadf2695. doi: 10.1126/sciadv.adf2695. Epub 2023 Apr 14. PubMed 37058569.
Backbone
  Vector backbone: pGL3
  Vector type: Mammalian Expression
Growth in bacteria
  Bacterial resistance: Ampicillin, 100 μg/mL
  Growth temperature: 37°C
  Growth strain: DH5alpha
  Copy number: High Copy
Gene/Insert
  Gene/Insert name: ND4-W24-R17 TALEN
  Species: R. norvegicus (rat)
  Cloning method: Gibson Cloning
Terms and licenses: Academic/Nonprofit Terms; Industry Terms: Not Available to Industry
Depositor comments: These plasmids may not be suitable for sequencing with NGS, because they contain RVD array. In our lab, we perform Sanger sequencing using the following primers: RVD seq Fwd TGACCGCAGTGGAGGCAGTG; RVD seq Rev TTCACTGCATCCAGCGCAGG
How to cite: pGL3-MTS-ND4-W24-R17-G1333N-UGI-Puro was a gift from Bin Shen (Addgene plasmid # 198857 ; http://n2t.net/addgene:198857 ; RRID:Addgene_198857)
