[The description below was written by a language model from this plasmid's Addgene catalogue record and pLannotate feature annotations shown in this document.]
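Description:
pGL3-MTS-ND4-W24-R17-G1333N-UGI-Puro is a 7.35 kb mammalian expression plasmid on a pGL3 backbone that encodes one half of a DddA-derived cytosine base editor (DdCBE) directed at the rat mitochondrial ND4 gene. It is maintained in E. coli at high copy through a ColE1/pUC-type origin and selected with ampicillin via the β-lactamase gene and its own promoter.

The editor cassette is driven by the CMV enhancer and immediate early promoter, with a T7 promoter just upstream of the coding region, and is terminated by the bGH polyadenylation signal. The annotated open reading frame begins with a TALE N-terminal region (matched to avrXa10) and ends its DNA-binding portion with a TALE C-terminal segment (matched to avrBs3). The unannotated stretch between them presumably holds the repeat-variable diresidue array that specifies the ND4 target site, which the depositor notes can hamper NGS-based sequencing. This is fused to a fragment of the Burkholderia DddA double-stranded DNA cytidine deaminase, named G1333N for the N-terminal half of the G1333 split, followed by the uracil glycosylase inhibitor UGI, which protects the deaminated base from excision repair. The name also indicates a mitochondrial targeting sequence, although no such feature is annotated. A separate hPGK promoter drives puromycin N-acetyltransferase for selecting transfected cells. Short HIV-1 LTR, nef, SV40 large T and TcR matches appear to be backbone remnants.

Because the split deaminase is only active when both halves assemble at the target, this plasmid would be used with a partner TALE arm carrying the complementary DddA half. The stated purpose is to convert the Trp codon TGA to the stop codon TAA in ND4 (the W24 site in the name), ablating the protein in rat C6 cells.
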