Features (pLannotate 1.2.2; 18 found; start..end, strand, type, name):
      8..387     +  enhancer       CMV enhancer: human cytomegalovirus immediate early enhancer
    388..591     +  promoter       CMV promoter: human cytomegalovirus (CMV) immediate early promoter
    587..620     +  LTR            5' LTR (truncated) (fragment): truncated 5' long terminal repeat (LTR) from HIV-1
    636..654     +  promoter       T7 promoter: promoter for bacteriophage T7 RNA polymerase
    698..1402    +  CDS            avrXa10 (fragment): AVX10_XANOO - Experimental evidence at protein level: Swiss-Prot protein existence level 1. Avirulence protein. Induces the hypersensitive response (HR)in rice plants carrying the resistance gene Xa10. Activity depends on the presence of the core repeat domains; replacement with repeat domains from other proteins (AvrBs3 of X.euvesicatoria (AC P14727) or AvrXa7 of this organism) does not elicit the HR. Probably acts as a transcription factor in its host plant (rice) to induce plant resistance or disease. From Xanthomonas oryzae pv. oryzae.
   2993..3112    +  CDS            avrBs3 (fragment): AVRB3_XANEU - Experimental evidence at protein level: Swiss-Prot protein existence level 1. Avirulence protein. Acts as a transcription factor in C.annuum plants. In susceptible plants lacking the Bs3 resistance gene induces expression of a number of genes, including genes homologous to a family of auxin-induced genes, alpha-expansin genes, pectate lyase, anthocyanidin glucoside rhamnosyl transferase and at least one transcription factor, UPA20. Their expression leads to plant hypertrophy in mesophyll cells, probably mainly mediated by UPA20 (PubMed:17962565). In resistant plants induces the h
   3113..3253    +  CDS            dddA (fragment): DDDA_BURC1 - Experimental evidence at protein level: Swiss-Prot protein existence level 1. Toxic component of a toxin-immunity protein module, which functions as a cellular contact-dependent growth inhibition (CDI) system. CDI modules allow bacteria to communicate with and inhibit the growth of closely related neighboring bacteria in a contact-dependent fashion. Bacteria that have this module inhibit or kill bacteria without it, giving them a growth advantage. Probably specifically inhibited by cognate immunity protein DddI (Probable). The C-terminal 163 residue fragment has double-stranded DN
   3266..3514    +  CDS            UGI: UNGI_BPPB2 - Experimental evidence at protein level: Swiss-Prot protein existence level 1. This protein binds specifically and reversibly to the host uracil-DNA glycosylase, preventing removal of uracil residues from PBS2 DNA by the host uracil-excision repair system. From Bacillus phage PBS2 (Bacteriophage PBS2).
   3555..3779    +  polyA_signal   bGH poly(A) signal: bovine growth hormone polyadenylation signal
   3786..4296    +  promoter       hPGK promoter: human phosphoglycerate kinase 1 promoter
   4318..4917    +  CDS            PuroR (fragment): puromycin N-acetyltransferase; pac from Streptomyces; confers resistance to puromycin
   4960..5028    +  CDS            nef (fragment): NEF_HV1Z2 - Experimental evidence at protein level: Swiss-Prot protein existence level 1. Extracellular Nef protein targets CD4(+) T-lymphocytes for apoptosis by interacting with CXCR4 surface receptors. From Human immunodeficiency virus type 1 group M subtype D (isolate Z2/CDC-Z34) (HIV-1).
   5064..5185    -  polyA_signal   SV40 poly(A) signal: SV40 polyadenylation signal
   5208..5276    -  CDS            large T antigen (fragment): large T antigen from SV40 (simian virus 40)
   5292..5424    +  CDS            TcR (fragment): tetracycline efflux protein; tet; confers resistance to tetracycline
   5604..6192    -  rep_origin     ori: high-copy-number ColE1/pMB1/pBR322/pUC origin of replication
   6363..7223    -  CDS            AmpR: β-lactamase; bla; confers resistance to ampicillin, carbenicillin, and related antibiotics
   7224..7328    -  promoter       AmpR promoter: bla
>Addgene plasmid #198857 | pGL3-MTS-ND4-W24-R17-G1333N-UGI-Puro | addgene full sequence | sequence record 391823 | Addgene NGS Result
ACGCGTTGACATTGATTATTGACTAGTTATTAATAGTAATCAATTACGGGGTCATTAGTTCATAGCCCAT
ATATGGAGTTCCGCGTTACATAACTTACGGTAAATGGCCCGCCTGGCTGACCGCCCAACGACCCCCGCCC
ATTGACGTCAATAATGACGTATGTTCCCATAGTAACGCCAATAGGGACTTTCCATTGACGTCAATGGGTG
GAGTATTTACGGTAAACTGCCCACTTGGCAGTACATCAAGTGTATCATATGCCAAGTACGCCCCCTATTG
ACGTCAATGACGGTAAATGGCCCGCCTGGCATTATGCCCAGTACATGACCTTATGGGACTTTCCTACTTG
GCAGTACATCTACGTATTAGTCATCGCTATTACCATGGTGATGCGGTTTTGGCAGTACATCAATGGGCGT
GGATAGCGGTTTGACTCACGGGGATTTCCAAGTCTCCACCCCATTGACGTCAATGGGAGTTTGTTTTGGC
ACCAAAATCAACGGGACTTTCCAAAATGTCGTAACAACTCCGCCCCATTGACGCAAATGGGCGGTAGGCG
TGTACGGTGGGAGGTCTATATAAGCAGAGCTCTCTGGCTAACTAGAGAACCCACTGCTTACTGGCTTATC
GAAATTAATACGACTCACTATAGGGAGACAAGCTGGCTAGACCATGTTGGGGTTTGTGGGTCGGGTGGCC
GCTGCTCCGGCCTCCGGGGCCTTGCGGAGACTCACCCCTTCAGCGTCGCTGCCCCCAGCTCAGCTCTTAC
TGCGGGCCGCTCCGACGGCGGTCCATCCTGTCAGGGACTATGCGGCGCAAACATCTGAGAGCGGCGGAGG
CGGGAGCCCCGGCGCGGCCGCTGACTACAAGGATGACGACGATAAAGGTAGCGTGGATCTACGCACGCTC
GGCTACAGCCAGCAGCAACAGGAGAAGATCAAACCGAAGGTTCGTTCGACAGTGGCGCAGCACCACGAGG
CACTGGTCGGCCATGGGTTTACACACGCGCACATCGTTGCGCTCAGCCAACACCCGGCAGCGTTAGGGAC
CGTCGCTGTCAAGTATCAGGACATGATCGCAGCGTTGCCAGAGGCGACACACGAAGCGATCGTTGGCGTC
GGCAAACAGTGGTCCGGCGCACGCGCTCTGGAGGCCTTGCTCACGGTGGCGGGAGAGTTGAGAGGTCCAC
CGTTACAGTTGGACACAGGCCAACTTCTCAAGATTGCAAAACGTGGCGGCGTGACCGCAGTGGAGGCAGT
GCATGCATGGCGCAATGCACTGACGGGTGCCCCCCTGAACCTGACCCCGGAGCAGGTGGTGGCCATCGCT
AGTAATATTGGTGGCAAACAGGCTCTTGAGACGGTTCAGCGCCTCCTTCCAGTTCTCTGTCAAGCCCACG
GACTCACCCCAGATCAAGTTGTAGCGATTGCTAGTAACAATGGTGGCAAACAGGCTCTTGAAACCGTACA
GCGCCTACTGCCAGTTCTCTGTCAAGCCCACGGTCTGACTCCGGAGCAGGTTGTAGCGATTGCTAGTAAT
ATTGGTGGCAAACAGGCTCTTGAGACGGTTCAGCGCCTCCTTCCAGTTCTCTGTCAAGCCCACGGACTCA
CCCCAGATCAAGTTGTAGCGATTGCTAGTAATATTGGTGGCAAACAGGCTCTTGAGACGGTTCAGCGCCT
CCTTCCAGTTCTCTGTCAAGCCCACGGACTCACCCCAGATCAAGTGGTAGCGATTGCTAGTAATATTGGT
GGCAAACAGGCTCTTGAGACGGTTCAGCGCCTCCTTCCAGTTCTCTGTCAAGCCCACGGACTCACCCCAG
ATCAAGTTGTAGCGATTGCTAGTAACAATGGTGGCAAACAGGCTCTTGAAACCGTACAGCGCCTACTGCC
AGTTCTCTGTCAAGCCCACGGTCTGACTCCGGAGCAAGTTGTAGCGATTGCTAGTCATGACGGTGGCAAA
CAGGCTCTTGAAACCGTCCAACGCCTTCTACCAGTTCTCTGTCAAGCCCACGGACTAACCCCAGCGCAAG
TTGTAGCGATTGCTAGTAATGGGGGTGGCAAACAGGCTCTTGAGACTGTTCAGCGCCTTCTACCAGTTCT
CTGTCAAGCCCACGGCCTGACGCCCGAGCAAGTTGTAGCAATTGCTAGTAACAATGGTGGCAAACAGGCT
CTTGAAACCGTACAGCGCCTACTGCCAGTTCTCTGTCAAGCCCACGGTCTGACTCCGGAGCAAGTTGTAG
CGATTGCTAGTAATGGGGGTGGCAAACAGGCTCTTGAGACTGTTCAGCGCCTTCTACCAGTTCTCTGTCA
AGCCCACGGCCTGACGCCCGAGCAAGTTGTAGCGATTGCTAGTAATATTGGTGGCAAACAGGCTCTTGAG
ACGGTTCAGCGCCTCCTTCCAGTTCTCTGTCAAGCCCACGGACTCACCCCAGATCAAGTTGTAGCGATTG
CTAGTAACAATGGTGGCAAACAGGCTCTTGAAACCGTACAGCGCCTACTGCCAGTTCTCTGTCAAGCCCA
CGGTCTGACTCCGGAGCAAGTTGTAGCGATAGCCAGTAACAATGGTGGCAAACAGGCTCTTGAAACCGTA
CAGCGCCTACTGCCAGTTCTCTGTCAAGCCCACGGTCTGACTCCGGAGCAAGTTGTAGCGATTGCTAGTA
ATATTGGTGGCAAACAGGCTCTTGAGACGGTTCAGCGCCTCCTTCCAGTTCTCTGTCAAGCCCACGGACT
CACCCCAGATCAAGTTGTAGCGATTGCAAGTAACAATGGTGGCAAACAGGCTCTTGAAACCGTACAGCGC
CTACTGCCAGTTCTCTGTCAAGCCCACGGTCTGACTCCGGAGCAAGTTGTAGCGATTGCTAGTAACAATG
GTGGCAAACAGGCTCTTGAAACCGTACAGCGCCTACTGCCAGTTCTCTGTCAAGCCCACGGTCTGACTCC
GGAGCAAGTTGTAGCGATTGCTTCCAATGGGGGCGGCAGGCCGGCGCTGGAGAGCATTGTTGCCCAGTTA
TCTCGCCCTGATCCGGCGTTGGCCGCGTTGACCAACGACCACCTCGTCGCCTTGGCCTGCCTCGGCGGAC
GTCCTGCGCTGGATGCAGTGAAAAAGGGATTGGGAGGCTCCGGCTCCTACGCCCTGGGCCCATATCAGAT
CTCTGCCCCACAGCTGCCAGCATACAACGGACAGACCGTGGGCACATTCTACTATGTGAATGACGCCGGC
GGCCTGGAGTCTAAGGTGTTTAGCTCCGGCGGCTCTGGAGGCAGCACCAACCTGTCTGACATCATCGAGA
AGGAGACAGGCAAGCAGCTGGTCATCCAGGAGAGCATCCTGATGCTGCCCGAAGAAGTCGAAGAAGTGAT
CGGAAACAAGCCTGAGAGCGATATCCTGGTCCATACCGCCTACGACGAGAGTACCGACGAAAATGTGATG
CTGCTGACATCCGACGCCCCAGAGTATAAGCCCTGGGCTCTGGTCATCCAGGATTCCAACGGAGAGAACA
AAATCAAAATGCTGTAATCTAGAGGGCCCGTTTAAACCCGCTGATCAGCCTCGACTGTGCCTTCTAGTTG
CCAGCCATCTGTTGTTTGCCCCTCCCCCGTGCCTTCCTTGACCCTGGAAGGTGCCACTCCCACTGTCCTT
TCCTAATAAAATGAGGAAATTGCATCGCATTGTCTGAGTAGGTGTCATTCTATTCTGGGGGGTGGGGTGG
GGCAGGACAGCAAGGGGGAGGATTGGGAAGACAATAGCAGGCATGCTGGGGATGCGGTGGGCTCTATGGC
TCGAGGGGGTTGGGGTTGCGCCTTTTCCAAGGCAGCCCTGGGTTTGCGCAGGGACGCGGCTGCTCTGGGC
GTGGTTCCGGGAAACGCAGCGGCGCCGACCCTGGGACTCGCACATTCTTCACGTCCGTTCGCAGCGTCAC
CCGGATCTTCGCCGCTACCCTTGTGGGCCCCCCGGCGACGCTTCCTGCTCCGCCCCTAAGTCGGGAAGGT
TCCTTGCGGTTCGCGGCGTGCCGGACGTGACAAACGGAAGCCGCACGTCTCACTAGTACCCTCGCAGACG
GACAGCGCCAGGGAGCAATGGCAGCGCGCCGACCGCGATGGGCTGTGGCCAATAGCGGCTGCTCAGCAGG
GCGCGCCGAGAGCAGCGGCCGGGAAGGGGCGGTGCGGGAGGCGGGGTGTGGGGCGGTAGTGTGGGCCCTG
TTCCTGCCCGCGCGGTGTTCCGCATTCTGCAAGCCTCCGGAGCGCACGTCGGCAGTCGGCTCCCTCGTTG
ACCGAATCACCGACCTCTCTCCCCAGGGGGATCCACCGGAGCTTACCATGACCGAGTACAAGCCCACGGT
GCGCCTCGCCACCCGCGACGACGTCCCCAGGGCCGTACGCACCCTCGCCGCCGCGTTCGCCGACTACCCC
GCCACGCGCCACACCGTCGATCCGGACCGCCACATCGAGCGGGTCACCGAGCTGCAAGAACTCTTCCTCA
CGCGCGTCGGGCTCGACATCGGCAAGGTGTGGGTCGCGGACGACGGCGCCGCGGTGGCGGTCTGGACCAC
GCCGGAGAGCGTCGAAGCGGGGGCGGTGTTCGCCGAGATCGGCCCGCGCATGGCCGAGTTGAGCGGTTCC
CGGCTGGCCGCGCAGCAACAGATGGAAGGCCTCCTGGCGCCGCACCGGCCCAAGGAGCCCGCGTGGTTCC
TGGCCACCGTCGGCGTCTCGCCCGACCACCAGGGCAAGGGTCTGGGCAGCGCCGTCGTGCTCCCCGGAGT
GGAGGCGGCCGAGCGCGCCGGGGTGCCCGCCTTCCTGGAAACCTCCGCGCCCCGCAACCTCCCCTTCTAC
GAGCGGCTCGGCTTCACCGTCACCGCCGACGTCGAGGTGCCCGAAGGACCGCGCACCTGGTGCATGACCC
GCAAGCCCGGTGCCTGACGCCCGCCCCACGACCCGCAGCGCCCGACCGAAAGGAGCGCACGACCCCATGC
ATCGGTACCTTTAAGACCAATGACTTACAAGGCAGCTGTAGATCTTAGCCACTTTCTAGAGTCGGGGCGG
CCGGCCGCTTCGAGCAGACATGATAAGATACATTGATGAGTTTGGACAAACCACAACTAGAATGCAGTGA
AAAAAATGCTTTATTTGTGAAATTTGTGATGCTATTGCTTTATTTGTAACCATTATAAGCTGCAATAAAC
AAGTTAACAACAACAATTGCATTCATTTTATGTTTCAGGTTCAGGGGGAGGTGTGGGAGGTTTTTTAAAG
CAAGTAAAACCTCTACAAATGTGGTAAAATCGATAAGGATCCGTCGACCGATGCCCTTGAGAGCCTTCAA
CCCAGTCAGCTCCTTCCGGTGGGCGCGGGGCATGACTATCGTCGCCGCACTTATGACTGTCTTCTTTATC
ATGCAACTCGTAGGACAGGTGCCGGCAGCGCTCTTCCGCTTCCTCGCTCACTGACTCGCTGCGCTCGGTC
GTTCGGCTGCGGCGAGCGGTATCAGCTCACTCAAAGGCGGTAATACGGTTATCCACAGAATCAGGGGATA
ACGCAGGAAAGAACATGTGAGCAAAAGGCCAGCAAAAGGCCAGGAACCGTAAAAAGGCCGCGTTGCTGGC
GTTTTTCCATAGGCTCCGCCCCCCTGACGAGCATCACAAAAATCGACGCTCAAGTCAGAGGTGGCGAAAC
CCGACAGGACTATAAAGATACCAGGCGTTTCCCCCTGGAAGCTCCCTCGTGCGCTCTCCTGTTCCGACCC
TGCCGCTTACCGGATACCTGTCCGCCTTTCTCCCTTCGGGAAGCGTGGCGCTTTCTCATAGCTCACGCTG
TAGGTATCTCAGTTCGGTGTAGGTCGTTCGCTCCAAGCTGGGCTGTGTGCACGAACCCCCCGTTCAGCCC
GACCGCTGCGCCTTATCCGGTAACTATCGTCTTGAGTCCAACCCGGTAAGACACGACTTATCGCCACTGG
CAGCAGCCACTGGTAACAGGATTAGCAGAGCGAGGTATGTAGGCGGTGCTACAGAGTTCTTGAAGTGGTG
GCCTAACTACGGCTACACTAGAAGAACAGTATTTGGTATCTGCGCTCTGCTGAAGCCAGTTACCTTCGGA
AAAAGAGTTGGTAGCTCTTGATCCGGCAAACAAACCACCGCTGGTAGCGGTGGTTTTTTTGTTTGCAAGC
AGCAGATTACGCGCAGAAAAAAAGGATCTCAAGAAGATCCTTTGATCTTTTCTACGGGGTCTGACGCTCA
GTGGAACGAAAACTCACGTTAAGGGATTTTGGTCATGAGATTATCAAAAAGGATCTTCACCTAGATCCTT
TTAAATTAAAAATGAAGTTTTAAATCAATCTAAAGTATATATGAGTAAACTTGGTCTGACAGTTACCAAT
GCTTAATCAGTGAGGCACCTATCTCAGCGATCTGTCTATTTCGTTCATCCATAGTTGCCTGACTCCCCGT
CGTGTAGATAACTACGATACGGGAGGGCTTACCATCTGGCCCCAGTGCTGCAATGATACCGCGGGACCCA
CGCTCACCGGCTCCAGATTTATCAGCAATAAACCAGCCAGCCGGAAGGGCCGAGCGCAGAAGTGGTCCTG
CAACTTTATCCGCCTCCATCCAGTCTATTAATTGTTGCCGGGAAGCTAGAGTAAGTAGTTCGCCAGTTAA
TAGTTTGCGCAACGTTGTTGCCATTGCTACAGGCATCGTGGTGTCACGCTCGTCGTTTGGTATGGCTTCA
TTCAGCTCCGGTTCCCAACGATCAAGGCGAGTTACATGATCCCCCATGTTGTGCAAAAAAGCGGTTAGCT
CCTTCGGTCCTCCGATCGTTGTCAGAAGTAAGTTGGCCGCAGTGTTATCACTCATGGTTATGGCAGCACT
GCATAATTCTCTTACTGTCATGCCATCCGTAAGATGCTTTTCTGTGACTGGTGAGTACTCAACCAAGTCA
TTCTGAGAATAGTGTATGCGGCGACCGAGTTGCTCTTGCCCGGCGTCAATACGGGATAATACCGCGCCAC
ATAGCAGAACTTTAAAAGTGCTCATCATTGGAAAACGTTCTTCGGGGCGAAAACTCTCAAGGATCTTACC
GCTGTTGAGATCCAGTTCGATGTAACCCACTCGTGCACCCAACTGATCTTCAGCATCTTTTACTTTCACC
AGCGTTTCTGGGTGAGCAAAAACAGGAAGGCAAAATGCCGCAAAAAAGGGAATAAGGGCGACACGGAAAT
GTTGAATACTCATACTCTTCCTTTTTCAATATTATTGAAGCATTTATCAGGGTTATTGTCTCATGAGCGG
ATACATATTTGAATGTATTTAGAAAAATAAACAAATAGGGGTTCCGCGCACATTTCCCCGAAAAGTGCCA
CCTG
